>Addgene plasmid #108087 | pISH-Vmn2r120-TR | addgene full sequence | sequence record 210065 | Addgene NGS Result
GGGCGAATTGGGCCCGACGTCGCATGCTCCCGGCCGCCATGGCGGCCGCGGGAATTCGATTAGGGATGCA
GTGAGTTTGTTCTGTGTTGGCATACTGATCATCTGGACACTTTATACACTGAATACTGTCTGTCTCATTG
GAGATTTCATTCTCTAAGCAGGGGTGGCAATCAAAACAGCATGAAGCCTTGCCCTCCTGAGGGGATTTCA
TTAATCCAGGAGCACAGCTTGTACTGCACACAGACAGGGGAGTCTGTTTGTCTTTGGTGCCCCACTCGAT
CATGCCATCTGACAGAGAGAACTGTTTGTTACGTGGAAGAAAAGAAGAAAATGTCCCTACTTTCACCTTA
AGACCAAGACCTTGTGGGAAGTTCCAGAAGTTAAAAATGTCATACTTTGTTTCCAGTTTTCCTGTATGGC
TCAGATCTACTTTGTCTCCACTAGGATTATTAAACTGGATGTTCTTCAGGAAAGGGTGTAGCCTACAAGG
GGAAAAAACCAGTCTTTTCCTGCTTTTCACTGGTTGTACATCTGCATGTTCTTGGAGCATTTCATGGAGG
CTGTGGGCAACTGCATACACTGCGTTATATATGTGATAACTCCCTTCACTCATGTCCATGTCAAATCGGT
GCCAAGGTAACAATGCCAAGGATCCATTGGATGAACAAGTTTTCAGTGTTTTACAGTAAACCCGTGAAAA
TGGACAATTCAAATACATTTTCCATATATGTGAAAGAAAGATATCATCTGGATATAATCACTAGTGAATT
CGCGGCCGCCTGCAGGTCGACCATATGGGAGAGCTCCCAACGCGTTGGATGCATAGCTTGAGTATTCTAT
AGTGTCACCTAAATAGCTTGGCGTAATCATGGTCATAGCTGTTTCCTGTGTGAAATTGTTATCCGCTCAC
AATTCCACACAACATACGAGCCGGAAGCATAAAGTGTAAAGCCTGGGGTGCCTAATGAGTGAGCTAACTC
ACATTAATTGCGTTGCGCTCACTGCCCGCTTTCCAGTCGGGAAACCTGTCGTGCCAGCTGCATTAATGAA
TCGGCCAACGCGCGGGGAGAGGCGGTTTGCGTATTGGGCGCTCTTCCGCTTCCTCGCTCACTGACTCGCT
GCGCTCGGTCGTTCGGCTGCGGCGAGCGGTATCAGCTCACTCAAAGGCGGTAATACGGTTATCCACAGAA
TCAGGGGATAACGCAGGAAAGAACATGTGAGCAAAAGGCCAGCAAAAGGCCAGGAACCGTAAAAAGGCCG
CGTTGCTGGCGTTTTTCCATAGGCTCCGCCCCCCTGACGAGCATCACAAAAATCGACGCTCAAGTCAGAG
GTGGCGAAACCCGACAGGACTATAAAGATACCAGGCGTTTCCCCCTGGAAGCTCCCTCGTGCGCTCTCCT
GTTCCGACCCTGCCGCTTACCGGATACCTGTCCGCCTTTCTCCCTTCGGGAAGCGTGGCGCTTTCTCATA
GCTCACGCTGTAGGTATCTCAGTTCGGTGTAGGTCGTTCGCTCCAAGCTGGGCTGTGTGCACGAACCCCC
CGTTCAGCCCGACCGCTGCGCCTTATCCGGTAACTATCGTCTTGAGTCCAACCCGGTAAGACACGACTTA
TCGCCACTGGCAGCAGCCACTGGTAACAGGATTAGCAGAGCGAGGTATGTAGGCGGTGCTACAGAGTTCT
TGAAGTGGTGGCCTAACTACGGCTACACTAGAAGAACAGTATTTGGTATCTGCGCTCTGCTGAAGCCAGT
TACCTTCGGAAAAAGAGTTGGTAGCTCTTGATCCGGCAAACAAACCACCGCTGGTAGCGGTGGTTTTTTT
GTTTGCAAGCAGCAGATTACGCGCAGAAAAAAAGGATCTCAAGAAGATCCTTTGATCTTTTCTACGGGGT
CTGACGCTCAGTGGAACGAAAACTCACGTTAAGGGATTTTGGTCATGAGATTATCAAAAAGGATCTTCAC
CTAGATCCTTTTAAATTAAAAATGAAGTTTTAAATCAATCTAAAGTATATATGAGTAAACTTGGTCTGAC
AGTTACCAATGCTTAATCAGTGAGGCACCTATCTCAGCGATCTGTCTATTTCGTTCATCCATAGTTGCCT
GACTCCCCGTCGTGTAGATAACTACGATACGGGAGGGCTTACCATCTGGCCCCAGTGCTGCAATGATACC
GCGAGACCCACGCTCACCGGCTCCAGATTTATCAGCAATAAACCAGCCAGCCGGAAGGGCCGAGCGCAGA
AGTGGTCCTGCAACTTTATCCGCCTCCATCCAGTCTATTAATTGTTGCCGGGAAGCTAGAGTAAGTAGTT
CGCCAGTTAATAGTTTGCGCAACGTTGTTGCCATTGCTACAGGCATCGTGGTGTCACGCTCGTCGTTTGG
TATGGCTTCATTCAGCTCCGGTTCCCAACGATCAAGGCGAGTTACATGATCCCCCATGTTGTGCAAAAAA
GCGGTTAGCTCCTTCGGTCCTCCGATCGTTGTCAGAAGTAAGTTGGCCGCAGTGTTATCACTCATGGTTA
TGGCAGCACTGCATAATTCTCTTACTGTCATGCCATCCGTAAGATGCTTTTCTGTGACTGGTGAGTACTC
AACCAAGTCATTCTGAGAATAGTGTATGCGGCGACCGAGTTGCTCTTGCCCGGCGTCAATACGGGATAAT
ACCGCGCCACATAGCAGAACTTTAAAAGTGCTCATCATTGGAAAACGTTCTTCGGGGCGAAAACTCTCAA
GGATCTTACCGCTGTTGAGATCCAGTTCGATGTAACCCACTCGTGCACCCAACTGATCTTCAGCATCTTT
TACTTTCACCAGCGTTTCTGGGTGAGCAAAAACAGGAAGGCAAAATGCCGCAAAAAAGGGAATAAGGGCG
ACACGGAAATGTTGAATACTCATACTCTTCCTTTTTCAATATTATTGAAGCATTTATCAGGGTTATTGTC
TCATGAGCGGATACATATTTGAATGTATTTAGAAAAATAAACAAATAGGGGTTCCGCGCACATTTCCCCG
AAAAGTGCCACCTGATGCGGTGTGAAATACCGCACAGATGCGTAAGGAGAAAATACCGCATCAGGAAATT
GTAAGCGTTAATATTTTGTTAAAATTCGCGTTAAATTTTTGTTAAATCAGCTCATTTTTTAACCAATAGG
CCGAAATCGGCAAAATCCCTTATAAATCAAAAGAATAGACCGAGATAGGGT
[37 nt withheld, positions 3202-3238]
AAAGAACGTGGACTCCAACGTCAAAGG
[49 nt withheld, positions 3266-3314]
T
[91 nt withheld, positions 3316-3406]
G
[124 nt withheld, positions 3408-3531]
CCATTCGCCATTCAGGCTGCGCAACTGTTGGGAAGGGCGATCGGTGCGGTCCTCTTCGCTATTACGCCAG
CTGGCGAAAGGGGGATGTGCTGCAAGGCGATTAAGTTGGGTAACGCCAGGGTTTTCCCAGTCACGACGTT
GTAAAACGACGGCCAGTGAATTGTAATACGACTCACTATA
Features (pLannotate 1.2.2; 13 found; start..end, strand, type, name):
    762..824     -  CDS            VESPI_VESMG (fragment): Experimental evidence at protein level: Swiss-Prot protein existence level 1. Shows contractile activity on isolated ileum smooth muscle. From Vespa magnifica (Hornet).
    836..854     -  promoter       SP6 promoter: promoter for bacteriophage SP6 RNA polymerase
    896..912     -  protein_bind   lac operator: The lac repressor binds to the lac operator to inhibit transcription in E. coli. This inhibition can be relieved by adding lactose or isopropyl-β-D-thiogalactopyranoside (IPTG). lac repressor encoded by lacI
    920..950     -  promoter       lac promoter: promoter for the E. coli lac operon
    965..986     -  protein_bind   CAP binding site: CAP binding activates transcription in the presence of cAMP. E. coli catabolite activator protein
    999..1091    -  CDS            lacI (fragment): lac repressor; lacI; The lac repressor binds to the lac operator to inhibit transcription in E. coli. This inhibition can be relieved by adding lactose or isopropyl-β-D-thiogalactopyranoside (IPTG).
   1274..1862    -  rep_origin     ori: high-copy-number ColE1/pMB1/pBR322/pUC origin of replication
   2033..2893    -  CDS            AmpR: β-lactamase; bla; confers resistance to ampicillin, carbenicillin, and related antibiotics
   2894..2998    -  promoter       AmpR promoter: bla
   3025..3075    +  misc_feature   bom (fragment): basis of mobility region from pBR322
   3103..3531    -  rep_origin     f1 ori (sequence partly withheld): f1 bacteriophage origin of replication; arrow indicates direction of (+) strand synthesis
   3535..3692    -  CDS            lacZα (fragment): LacZα fragment of β-galactosidase; lacZ fragment
   3695..2       +  promoter       T7 promoter (across the origin): promoter for bacteriophage T7 RNA polymerase
