[The description below was written by a language model from this plasmid's Addgene catalogue record and pLannotate feature annotations shown in this document.]
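Description:
pISH-Vmn2r120-TR is an in vitro transcription template built on the pGEM-T Easy cloning backbone, made to generate RNA probes for in situ hybridisation against the mouse Vmn2r120 gene, which encodes a type 2 vomeronasal receptor. The plasmid totals about 3.7 kb and is maintained in E. coli at high copy through a ColE1/pUC-type origin, with selection by ampicillin via the β-lactamase gene and its native promoter. An f1 phage origin is also present, a standard backbone feature that permits single-stranded DNA production.

The payload is a 696 bp fragment of Vmn2r120, recorded as carrying a single A-to-G change relative to the reference mRNA. The automated annotation does not label the insert itself, but the unannotated stretch between the T7 promoter (which spans the sequence origin) and the SP6 promoter is where it lies. These two bacteriophage promoters face inward from opposite sides of the cloning site, so that, after linearising the plasmid, one polymerase yields the antisense probe and the other the sense control; the record does not state the insert orientation, so which promoter gives which strand cannot be said. The surrounding lac promoter, lac operator, CAP site and lacZα fragments are remnants of the backbone's blue/white screening cassette, interrupted by the insert. The short lacI and bom fragments are likewise backbone remnants, and a small hit to a hornet peptide near the SP6 promoter is almost certainly a spurious match rather than a designed element. There is no promoter for expression in eukaryotic cells, consistent with the construct serving solely for probe synthesis, as in studies of receptor coexpression among vomeronasal sensory neurons.
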