Addgene plasmid #108087: pISH-Vmn2r120-TR
Purpose: Preparation of RNA probe for ISH of mouse Vmn2r120 gene
Depositing lab: Peter Mombaerts. Depositing organization: Max Planck Research Unit for Neurogenetics. Publication: Subpopulations of vomeronasal sensory neurons with coordinated coexpression of type 2 vomeronasal receptor genes are differentially dependent on Vmn2r1. Akiyoshi S, Ishii T, Bai Z, Mombaerts P. Eur J Neurosci. 2018 Apr;47(7):887-900. doi: 10.1111/ejn.13875. Epub 2018 Mar 25. PubMed 29465786.
Backbone
  Vector backbone: pGEM-T Easy
  Backbone manufacturer: Promega
  Backbone size w/o insert (bp): 3015
  Total vector size (bp): 3711
  Vector type: in vitro transcription
Growth in bacteria
  Bacterial resistance: Ampicillin, 100 μg/mL
  Growth temperature: 37°C
  Growth strain: DH5alpha
  Copy number: High Copy
Gene/Insert
  Gene/Insert name: Vmn2r120
  Species: M. musculus (mouse)
  Insert size (bp): 696
  Mutation: changed A to G at nt 1196 of NM_001104591.1
  Entrez Gene: Vmn2r120 (a.k.a. EG224916)
  Cloning method: Unknown
  Sequencing primers: 5′ SP6; 3′ T7
Terms and licenses: Academic/Nonprofit Terms; Industry Terms: Not Available to Industry
How to cite: pISH-Vmn2r120-TR was a gift from Peter Mombaerts (Addgene plasmid # 108087 ; http://n2t.net/addgene:108087 ; RRID:Addgene_108087)
