>Addgene plasmid #108087 | pISH-Vmn2r120-TR | depositor partial sequence | sequence record 203894 | nt 1044-1739 of NM_001104591.1
ATATCCAGATGATATCTTTCTTTCACATATATGGAAAATGTATTTGAATTGTCCATTTTCACGGGTTTAC
TGTAAAACACTGAAAACTTGTTCATCCAATGGATCCTTGGCATTGTTACCTTGGCACCGATTTGACATGG
ACATGAGTGAAGAGAGTTATCACATATATAACGCAGTGTATGCAGTTGCCCACAGCCTCCATGAAATGCT
CCAAGAACATGCAGATGTACAACCAGTGAAAAGCAGGAAAAGACTGGTTTTTTCCCCTTGTAGGCTACAC
CCTTTCCTGAAGAACATCCAGTTTAATAATCCTAGTGGAGACAAAGTAGATCTGAGCCATACAGGAAAAC
TGGAAACAAAGTATGACATTTTTAACTTCTGGAACTTCCCACAAGGTCTTGGTCTTAAGGTGAAAGTAGG
GACATTTTCTTCTTTTCTTCCACGTAACAAACAGTTCTCTCTGTCAGATGGCATGATCGAGTGGGGCACC
AAAGACAAACAGACTCCCCTGTCTGTGTGCAGTACAAGCTGTGCTCCTGGATTAATGAAATCCCCTCAGG
AGGGCAAGGCTTCATGCTGTTTTGATTGCCACCCCTGCTTAGAGAATGAAATCTCCAATGAGACAGACAG
TATTCAGTGTATAAAGTGTCCAGATGATCAGTATGCCAACACAGAACAAACTCACTGCATCCCTAA
